Addgene plasmid #70971: pFOSGE_COF3H04
Purpose: Gateway entry clone
Depositing lab: Alexander Stark. Depositing organization: Research Institute of Molecular Pathology (IMP). Publication: Transcriptional regulators form diverse groups with context-dependent regulatory functions. Stampfel G, Kazmar T, Frank O, Wienerroither S, Reiter F, Stark A. Nature. 2015 Nov 9. doi: 10.1038/nature15545. PubMed 26550828.
Backbone
  Vector backbone: pDONR221
  Backbone manufacturer: Invitrogen
  Backbone size w/o insert (bp): 4762
  Vector type: Gateway entry vector
Growth in bacteria
  Bacterial resistance: Kanamycin, 50 μg/mL
  Growth temperature: 37°C
  Growth strain: DH5alpha
  Copy number: High Copy
Gene/Insert
  Gene/Insert name: Taf6 (alt names: FBgn0010417; CG32211, FBtr0074941)
  Species: D. melanogaster (fly)
  Insert size (bp): 1818
  Entrez Gene: Taf6 (a.k.a. Dmel_CG32211, CG32211, CG9348, Dmel\CG32211, SR3-4B, TAF, TAF6, TAF60, TAF60/62, TAFII60, TAFII60(62), TAFII62, TAF[[II]], TAF[[II]]60, TAF[[II]]60/62, TAF[[II]]62, TFIID, TFIID 62, Taf-6, Taf60, Taf62, Taf[[II]]60, d60, dTAF6, dTAF62, dTAFII62, dTAF[[II]]262, dTAF[[II]]60, dTAF[[II]]62, dmTAF6, dme-TAFII60, l(3)76BDf, p62, taf6, taf60)
  Cloning method: Gateway Cloning
  Sequencing primers: 5′ M13-F20; 3′ M13R
Terms and licenses: Academic/Nonprofit Terms; Industry Terms: Not Available to Industry
How to cite: pFOSGE_COF3H04 was a gift from Alexander Stark (Addgene plasmid # 70971 ; http://n2t.net/addgene:70971 ; RRID:Addgene_70971)
