[The description below was written by a language model from this plasmid's Addgene catalogue record.]
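Description:
pFOSGE_COF3H04 is a Gateway entry clone built on the commercial pDONR221 donor backbone and carrying the Drosophila melanogaster gene Taf6 (CG32211) as an insert of about 1.8 kb. Taf6, known under many older names such as TAFII60 or TAFII62, encodes a TBP-associated factor that is a subunit of the general transcription factor TFIID. The plasmid is maintained in standard E. coli cloning strains as a high-copy plasmid under kanamycin selection. The insert was introduced by Gateway recombination. In a pDONR221-derived entry clone this normally means that the donor vector's counter-selectable cassette has been replaced by the gene of interest, which ends up flanked by attL recombination sites. The record provides no feature table, however, so the exact sites and junctions, and whether a stop codon is present, are not documented here. M13 forward and reverse primer sites on either side of the insert are listed for sequence verification.

As an entry vector, the construct has no stated promoter, tag or reporter driving expression of Taf6, and it is not meant for expression itself. It serves as a shuttle from which the coding sequence can be moved by LR recombination into any compatible destination vector, which then supplies the promoter, fusion partners and host-specific elements. The associated publication concerns the context-dependent regulatory functions of transcriptional regulators, which suggests that this clone belongs to a larger collection of fly transcription factor and cofactor entry clones. The record itself states only that it is a Gateway entry clone.
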