>Addgene plasmid #70971 | pFOSGE_COF3H04 | depositor partial sequence | sequence record 126913 | insert
ATGAGTGGAAAACCGTCGAAACCGAGCAGCCCCTCCAGCAGCATGCTGTACGGCTCCAGCATCTCGGCGG
AGTCCATGAAGGTGATCGCGGAGAGCATCGGAGTGGGCTCCCTGTCGGATGACGCCGCCAAGGAACTAGC
GGAGGATGTGTCCATCAAGCTGAAGAGGATTGTACAGGATGCGGCCAAGTTCATGAACCACGCCAAGCGG
CAGAAGCTCTCAGTGCGGGACATCGACATGTCCCTTAAGGTGCGAAATGTGGAGCCGCAGTACGGTTTCG
TAGCCAAGGACTTCATTCCATTCCGCTTCGCATCTGGCGGAGGACGGGAGCTGCACTTCACCGAGGACAA
GGAAATCGACCTAGGAGAAATCACATCCACCAACTCTGTAAAAATTCCCCTGGATCTCACCCTGCGCTCC
CATTGGTTTGTTGTGGAGGGAGTGCAACCCACTGTGCCCGAAAACCCCCCTCCGCTCTCGAAGGATTCCC
AGTTACTGGACTCGGTCAATCCAGTTATTAAGATGGATCAAGGCCTAAACAAAGATGCGGCAGGCAAACC
CACCACCGGCAAGATACACAAGCTGAAAAACGTGGAGACCATTCATGTCAAGCAACTGGCCACGCACGAG
TTGTCCGTGGAGCAGCAGTTGTACTACAAGGAGATCACCGAGGCGTGCGTGGGATCTGATGAGCCGCGGC
GCGGGGAAGCGCTGCAGTCGCTGGGATCCGATCCTGGCCTGCACGAAATGCTTCCCCGCATGTGCACCTT
CATTGCCGAGGGAGTTAAGGTCAATGTGGTTCAGAACAACTTGGCGTTGCTTATTTACCTCATGCGCATG
GTTCGTGCGCTTCTGGATAATCCTTCGCTGTTTCTGGAGAAATACCTCCACGAACTGATACCCTCGGTGA
TGACGTGCATTGTGTCCAAACAGCTGTGTATGCGCCCCGAGCTGGACAATCACTGGGCCCTGCGAGACTT
TGCCTCCCGACTGATGGCTCAAATCTGCAAGAACTTCAATACCCTAACCAACAATCTGCAAACCCGTGTC
ACCCGCATCTTCAGCAAGGCCCTGCAGAACGACAAGACCCACCTGTCCTCGCTTTACGGCTCTATTGCGG
GTCTCTCGGAGCTGGGGGGCGAAGTCATAAAGGTTTTCATCATACCCCGCCTTAAGTTCATATCGGAGCG
CATTGAACCTCACCTGCTCGGCACCTCCATCAGCAACACTGACAAGACAGCAGCAGGTCACATCCGCGCC
ATGCTTCAGAAGTGCTGTCCCCCGATTCTCAGGCAAATGCGCTCAGCGCCAGATACAGCGGAGGACTACA
AGAACGACTTTGGCTTCCTGGGGCCGTCGCTGTGCCAGGCAGTAGTCAAAGTTCGAAATGCGCCCGCCTC
AAGCATTGTAACCCTGTCATCCAACACTATCAACACGGCACCCATCACGAGTGCAGCACAAACAGCAACA
ACCATCGGACGAGTGTCCATGCCCACCACACAGAGACAGGGAAGTCCCGGAGTCTCGTCCCTGCCGCAAA
TAAGAGCCATTCAGGCCAACCAGCCGGCGCAAAAGTTTGTGATAGTCACCCAGAACTCGCCGCAGCAGGG
CCAGGCGAAGGTGGTGCGGCGTGGCAGCTCTCCGCACAGCGTGGTCCTCTCCGCGGCCTCCAACGCTGCC
AGTGCCTCCAATTCGAACTCAAGCTCGAGCGGCAGTCTACTAGCGGCTGCACAGCGGAGCAGCGATAATG
TGTGTGTTATTGCCGGTAGCGAAGCGCCAGCAGTTGATGGTATAACAGTTCAATCTTTCAGAGCATCC
