>Addgene plasmid #70971 | pFOSGE_COF3H04 | addgene partial sequence | sequence record 131613 | M13-F20 5'-TGTAAAACGACGGCCAGT-3'
TTTTTTTTGACTGATAGTGACCTGTTTCGTTGCAACAAATTGATGAGCAATGCTTTTTTATAATGCCAAC
TTTGTACAAAAAAGCAGGCTTCATGAGTGGAAAACCGTCGAAACCGAGCAGCCCCTCCAGCAGCATGCTG
TACGGCTCCAGCATCTCGGCGGAGTCCATGAAGGTGATCGCGGAGAGCATCGGAGTGGGCTCCCTGTCGG
ATGACGCCGCCAAGGAACTAGCGGAGGATGTGTCCATCAAGCTGAAGAGGATTGTACAGGATGCGGCCAA
GTTCATGAACCACGCCAAGCGGCAGAAGCTCTCAGTGCGGGACATCGACATGTCCCTTAAGGTGCGAAAT
GTGGAGCCGC
