>Addgene plasmid #70971 | pFOSGE_COF3H04 | addgene partial sequence | sequence record 131618 | M13-Rev 5'-CAGGAAACAGCTATGACC-3'
TGATTTTATTTTGACTGATAGTGACCTGTTCGTTGCAACAAATTGATAAGCAATGCTTTCTTATAATGCC
AACTTTGTACAAGAAAGCTGGGTCGGATGCTCTGAAAGATTGAACTGTTATACCATCAACTGCTGGCGCT
TCGCTACCGGCAATAACACACACATTATCGCTGCTCCGCTGTGCA
